>Addgene plasmid #20755 | pFA6a-6xGLY-3xFLAG-hphMX4 | depositor full sequence | sequence record 9647 | Author sequence
ACGCGGCCGCCAGCTGAAGCTTCGTACGCTGCAGGTCGACGGATCCCCGGGTTAATTAACGGGGGAGGCG
GGGGTGGAGACTACAAAGACCATGACGGTGATTATAAAGATCATGACATCGACTACAAGGATGACGATGA
CAAGTAGGGCGCGCCACTTCTAAATAAGCGAATTTCTTATGATTTATGATTTTTATTATTAAATAAGTTA
TAAAAAAAATAAGTGTATACAAATTTTAAAGTGACTCTTAGGTTTTAAAACGAAAATTCTTATTCTTGAG
TAACTCTTTCCTGTAGGTCAGGTTGCTTTCTCAGGTATAGTATGAGGTCGCTCTTATTGACCACACCTCT
ACCGGCAGATCCGCTAGGGATAACAGGGTAATATAGATCTGTTTAGCTTGCCTTGTCCCCGCCGGGTCAC
CCGGCCAGCGACATGGAGGCCCAGAATACCCTCCTTGACAGTCTTGACGTGCGCAGCTCAGGGGCATGAT
GTGACTGTCGCCCGTACATTTAGCCCATACATCCCCATGTATAATCATTTGCATCCATACATTTTGATGG
CCGCACGGCGCGAAGCAAAAATTACGGCTCCTCGCTGCAGACCTGCGAGCAGGGAAACGCTCCCCTCACA
GACGCGTTGAATTGTCCCCACGCCGCGCCCCTGTAGAGAAATATAAAAGGTTAGGATTTGCCACTGAGGT
TCTTCTTTCATATACTTCCTTTTAAAATCTTGCTAGGATACAGTTCTCACATCACATCCGAACATAAACA
ACCATGGGTAAAAAGCCTGAACTCACCGCGACGTCTGTCGAGAAGTTTCTGATCGAAAAGTTCGACAGCG
TCTCCGACCTGATGCAGCTCTCGGAGGGCGAAGAATCTCGTGCTTTCAGCTTCGATGTAGGAGGGCGTGG
ATATGTCCTGCGGGTAAATAGCTGCGCCGATGGTTTCTACAAAGATCGTTATGTTTATCGGCACTTTGCA
TCGGCCGCGCTCCCGATTCCGGAAGTGCTTGACATTGGGGAATTCAGCGAGAGCCTGACCTATTGCATCT
CCCGCCGTGCACAGGGTGTCACGTTGCAAGACCTGCCTGAAACCGAACTGCCCGCTGTTCTGCAGCCGGT
CGCGGAGGCCATGGATGCGATCGCTGCGGCCGATCTTAGCCAGACGAGCGGGTTCGGCCCATTCGGACCG
CAAGGAATCGGTCAATACACTACATGGCGTGATTTCATATGCGCGATTGCTGATCCCCATGTGTATCACT
GGCAAACTGTGATGGACGACACCGTCAGTGCGTCCGTCGCGCAGGCTCTCGATGAGCTGATGCTTTGGGC
CGAGGACTGCCCCGAAGTCCGGCACCTCGTGCACGCGGATTTCGGCTCCAACAATGTCCTGACGGACAAT
GGCCGCATAACAGCGGTCATTGACTGGAGCGAGGCGATGTTCGGGGATTCCCAATACGAGGTCGCCAACA
TCTTCTTCTGGAGGCCGTGGTTGGCTTGTATGGAGCAGCAGACGCGCTACTTCGAGCGGAGGCATCCGGA
GCTTGCAGGATCGCCGCGGCTCCGGGCGTATATGCTCCGCATTGGTCTTGACCAACTCTATCAGAGCTTG
GTTGACGGCAATTTCGATGATGCAGCTTGGGCGCAGGGTCGATGCGACGCAATCGTCCGATCCGGAGCCG
GGACTGTCGGGCGTACACAAATCGCCCGCAGAAGCGCGGCCGTCTGGACCGATGGCTGTGTAGAAGTACT
CGCCGATAGTGGAAACCGACGCCCCAGCACTCGTCCGAGGGCAAAGGAATAATCAGTACTGACAATAAAA
AGATTCTTGTTTTCAAGAACTTGTCATTTGTATAGTTTTTTTATATTGTAGTTGTTCTATTTTAATCAAA
TGTTAGCGTGATTTATATTTTTTTTCGCCTCGACATCATCTGCCCAGATGCGAAGTTAAGTGCGCAGAAA
GTAATATCATGCGTCAATCGTATGTGAATGCTGGTCGCTATACTGCTGTCGATTCGATACTAACGCCGCC
ATCCAGTGTCGAAAACGAGCTCGAATTCATCGATGATATCAGATCCACTAGTGGCCTATGCGGCCGCGGA
TCTGCCGGTCTCCCTATAGTGAGTCGTATTAATTTCGATAAGCCAGGTTAACCTGCATTAATGAATCGGC
CAACGCGCGGGGAGAGGCGGTTTGCGTATTGGGCGCTCTTCCGCTTCCTCGCTCACTGACTCGCTGCGCT
CGGTCGTTCGGCTGCGGCGAGCGGTATCAGCTCACTCAAAGGCGGTAATACGGTTATCCACAGAATCAGG
GGATAACGCAGGAAAGAACATGTGAGCAAAAGGCCAGCAAAAGGCCAGGAACCGTAAAAAGGCCGCGTTG
CTGGCGTTTTTCCATAGGCTCCGCCCCCCTGACGAGCATCACAAAAATCGACGCTCAAGTCAGAGGTGGC
GAAACCCGACAGGACTATAAAGATACCAGGCGTTTCCCCCTGGAAGCTCCCTCGTGCGCTCTCCTGTTCC
GACCCTGCCGCTTACCGGATACCTGTCCGCCTTTCTCCCTTCGGGAAGCGTGGCGCTTTCTCAATGCTCA
CGCTGTAGGTATCTCAGTTCGGTGTAGGTCGTTCGCTCCAAGCTGGGCTGTGTGCACGAACCCCCCGTTC
AGCCCGACCGCTGCGCCTTATCCGGTAACTATCGTCTTGAGTCCAACCCGGTAAGACACGACTTATCGCC
ACTGGCAGCAGCCACTGGTAACAGGATTAGCAGAGCGAGGTATGTAGGCGGTGCTACAGAGTTCTTGAAG
TGGTGGCCTAACTACGGCTACACTAGAAGGACAGTATTTGGTATCTGCGCTCTGCTGAAGCCAGTTACCT
TCGGAAAAAGAGTTGGTAGCTCTTGATCCGGCAAACAAACCACCGCTGGTAGCGGTGGTTTTTTTGTTTG
CAAGCAGCAGATTACGCGCAGAAAAAAAGGATCTCAAGAAGATCCTTTGATCTTTTCTACGGGGTCTGAC
GCTCAGTGGAACGAAAACTCACGTTAAGGGATTTTGGTCATGAGATTATCAAAAAGGATCTTCACCTAGA
TCCTTTTAAATTAAAAATGAAGTTTTAAATCAATCTAAAGTATATATGAGTAAACTTGGTCTGACAGTTA
CCAATGCTTAATCAGTGAGGCACCTATCTCAGCGATCTGTCTATTTCGTTCATCCATAGTTGCCTGACTC
CCCGTCGTGTAGATAACTACGATACGGGAGGGCTTACCATCTGGCCCCAGTGCTGCAATGATACCGCGAG
ACCCACGCTCACCGGCTCCAGATTTATCAGCAATAAACCAGCCAGCCGGAAGGGCCGAGCGCAGAAGTGG
TCCTGCAACTTTATCCGCCTCCATCCAGTCTATTAATTGTTGCCGGGAAGCTAGAGTAAGTAGTTCGCCA
GTTAATAGTTTGCGCAACGTTGTTGCCATTGCTACAGGCATCGTGGTGTCACGCTCGTCGTTTGGTATGG
CTTCATTCAGCTCCGGTTCCCAACGATCAAGGCGAGTTACATGATCCCCCATGTTGTGCAAAAAAGCGGT
TAGCTCCTTCGGTCCTCCGATCGTTGTCAGAAGTAAGTTGGCCGCAGTGTTATCACTCATGGTTATGGCA
GCACTGCATAATTCTCTTACTGTCATGCCATCCGTAAGATGCTTTTCTGTGACTGGTGAGTACTCAACCA
AGTCATTCTGAGAATAGTGTATGCGGCGACCGAGTTGCTCTTGCCCGGCGTCAATACGGGATAATACCGC
GCCACATAGCAGAACTTTAAAAGTGCTCATCATTGGAAAACGTTCTTCGGGGCGAAAACTCTCAAGGATC
TTACCGCTGTTGAGATCCAGTTCGATGTAACCCACTCGTGCACCCAACTGATCTTCAGCATCTTTTACTT
TCACCAGCGTTTCTGGGTGAGCAAAAACAGGAAGGCAAAATGCCGCAAAAAAGGGAATAAGGGCGACACG
GAAATGTTGAATACTCATACTCTTCCTTTTTCAATATTATTGAAGCATTTATCAGGGTTATTGTCTCATG
AGCGGATACATATTTGAATGTATTTAGAAAAATAAACAAATAGGGGTTCCGCGCACATTTCCCCGAAAAG
TGCCACCTGACGTCTAAGAAACCATTATTATCATGACATTAACCTATAAAAATAGGCGTATCACGAGGCC
CTTTCGTCTCGCGCGTTTCGGTGATGACGGTGAAAACCTCTGACACATGCAGCTCCCGGAGACGGTCACA
GCTTGTCTGTAAGCGGATGCCGGGAGCAGACAAGCCCGTCAGGGCGCGTCAGCGGGTGTTGGCGGGTGTC
GGGGCTGGCTTAACTATGCGGCATCAGAGCAGATTGTACTGAGAGTGCACCATATGGACATATTGTCGTT
AGAACGCGGCTACAATTAATACATAACCTTATGTATCATACACATACGATTTAGGTGACACTATAGA
Features (pLannotate 1.2.2; 11 found; start..end, strand, type, name):
     79..144     +  CDS            3xFLAG: three tandem FLAG® epitope tags, followed by an enterokinase cleavage site
    168..355     +  terminator     ADH1 terminator: S. cerevisiae ADH1; transcription terminator for the S. cerevisiae alcohol dehydrogenase 1 (ADH1) gene
    430..2005    +  gene           hphMX6: yeast selectable marker conferring hygromycin resistance
   2113..2131    -  promoter       T7 promoter: promoter for bacteriophage T7 RNA polymerase
   2153..2206    -  CDS            lacI (fragment): lac repressor; lacI; The lac repressor binds to the lac operator to inhibit transcription in E. coli. This inhibition can be relieved by adding lactose or isopropyl-β-D-thiogalactopyranoside (IPTG).
   2389..2977    -  rep_origin     ori: high-copy-number ColE1/pMB1/pBR322/pUC origin of replication
   3148..4008    -  CDS            AmpR: β-lactamase; bla; confers resistance to ampicillin, carbenicillin, and related antibiotics
   4009..4113    -  promoter       AmpR promoter: bla
   4208..4243    +  CDS            rop (fragment): Rop protein, which maintains plasmids at low copy number; rop
   4345..4396    +  misc_feature   bom (fragment): basis of mobility region from pBR322
   4459..4477    +  promoter       SP6 promoter: promoter for bacteriophage SP6 RNA polymerase
