[The description below was written by a language model from this plasmid's Addgene catalogue record and pLannotate feature annotations shown in this document.]
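Description:
pFA6a-6xGLY-3xFLAG-hphMX4 is a PCR template plasmid from the pFA6a family, used for C-terminal epitope tagging of chromosomal genes in Saccharomyces cerevisiae. It is listed as an empty backbone because it carries no gene of interest. It also shows no yeast replication origin or centromere in the annotation, consistent with a role as a source of an amplifiable tagging module rather than as a plasmid maintained in yeast. In E. coli it is propagated through a high-copy ColE1/pUC-type origin and selected with ampicillin via the β-lactamase gene and its promoter. Short annotated fragments of lacI, rop and bom are backbone remnants rather than functional elements.

The 4,477 nt depositor sequence carries the module as a compact block. It begins with a 3xFLAG coding sequence; the construct name indicates that a six-glycine flexible linker precedes it, although this linker is not separately annotated. The ADH1 transcription terminator follows, and then a hygromycin resistance cassette. The annotation software labels that cassette hphMX6, whereas the plasmid name designates it hphMX4. The module was cloned between PacI and PmeI sites, and SP6 and T7 promoters flank the region and serve as sequencing primer sites.

In typical use, primers with tails homologous to the 3′ end of a target open reading frame and its downstream region amplify the linker-tag-terminator-marker unit. The product is integrated by homologous recombination so that the native gene is fused in frame to the glycine linker and 3xFLAG. The tagged gene remains under its own promoter and ends at the ADH1 terminator, and integrants are selected on hygromycin. The tagged protein can then be detected or purified with anti-FLAG reagents.
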