Addgene plasmid #20755: pFA6a-6xGLY-3xFLAG-hphMX4
Purpose: (Empty Backbone)
Depositing lab: Mark Hochstrasser. Depositing organization: Yale University. Publication: Small epitope-linker modules for PCR-based C-terminal tagging in Saccharomyces cerevisiae. Funakoshi M, Hochstrasser M. Yeast. 2009 Feb 25. 26(3):185-192. 10.1002/yea.1658 PubMed 19243080.
Backbone
  Vector backbone: pFA6a
  Backbone size (bp): 2513
  Vector type: Yeast Expression ; PCR-based C-terminal tagging
  Selectable markers: Hygromycin
Growth in bacteria
  Bacterial resistance: Ampicillin, 100 μg/mL
  Growth temperature: 37°C
  Growth strain: DH5alpha
  Copy number: Unknown
Gene/Insert
  Gene/Insert name: None
  Cloning method: Restriction Enzyme; 5′ cloning site PacI (unknown if destroyed); 3′ cloning site PmeI (unknown if destroyed)
  Sequencing primers: 5′ SP6; 3′ T7
Terms and licenses: Academic/Nonprofit Terms; Industry Terms: Not Available to Industry
How to cite: pFA6a-6xGLY-3xFLAG-hphMX4 was a gift from Mark Hochstrasser (Addgene plasmid # 20755 ; http://n2t.net/addgene:20755 ; RRID:Addgene_20755)
