>Addgene plasmid #20755 | pFA6a-6xGLY-3xFLAG-hphMX4 | addgene partial sequence | sequence record 112867 | SP6 5'-ATTTAGGTGACACTATAG-3'
CGCTGCAGGTCGACGGATCCCCGGGTTAATTAATGGGGGAGGCGGGGGTGGAGACTACAAAGACCATGAC
GGTGATTATAAAGATCATGACATCGACTACAAGGATGACGATGACAAGTAGGGCGCGCCACTTCTAAATA
AGCGAATTTCTTATGATTTATGATTTTTATTATTAAATAAGTTATAAAAAAAATAAGTGTATACAAATTT
TAAAGTGACTCTTAGGTTTTAAAACGAAAATTCTTATTCTTGAGTAACTCTTTCCTGTAGGTCAGGTTGC
TTTCTCAGGTATAGTATGAGGTCGCTCTTATTGACCACACCTCTACCGGCAGATCCGCTAGGGATAACAG
GGTAATATAGATCTGTTTAGCTTGCCTCGTCCCCGCCGGGTCACCCGGCCAGCGACATGGAGGCCCAGAA
TACCCTCCTTGACAGTCTTGACGTGCGCAGCTCAGGGGCATGATGTGACTGTCGCCCGTACATTTAGCCC
ATACATCCCCATGTATAATCATTTGCATCCATACATTTTGATGGCCGCACGGCGCGAAGCAAAAATTACG
GCTCCTCGCTGCGGACCTGCGAGCAGGGAAACGCTCCCCTCACAGACGCGTTGAATTGTCCCCACGCCGC
GCCCCTGTAGAGAAATATAAAAGGTTAGGATTTGCCACTGAGGTTCTTCTTTCATATACTTCCTTTTAAA
ATCTTGCTAGGATACAGTTCTCACATCACATCCGAACATAAACAACCATGGGTAAAAAGCCTGAACTCAC
CGCGACGTCTGTCGAGAAGTTTCTGATCGAAAAGTTCGACAGCGTCTCCGACCTGATGCAGCTCTCGGAG
GGCGAAGAATCTCGTGCTTTCAGCTTCGATGTAGGAGGGCGTGGATATGTCCTGCGGG
