>Addgene plasmid #20755 | pFA6a-6xGLY-3xFLAG-hphMX4 | addgene partial sequence | sequence record 112869 | T7 5'-TAATACGACTCACTATAGGG-3'
CGCATAGGCCACTAGTGGATCTGATATCATCGATGAATTCGAGCTCGTTTTCGACACTGGATGGCGGCGT
TAGTATCGAATCGACAGCAGTATAGCGACCAGCATTCACATACGATTGACGCATGATATTACTTTCTGCG
CACTTAACTTCGCATCTGGGCAGATGATGTCGAGGCGAAAAAAAATATAAATCACGCTAACATTTGATTA
AAATAGAACAACTACAATATAAAAAAACTATACAAATGACAAGTTCTTGAAAACAAGAATCTTTTTATTG
TCAGTACTGATTATTCCTTTGCCCTCGGACGAGTGCTGGGGCGTCGGTTTCCACTATCGGCGAGTACTTC
TACACAGCCATCGGTCCAGACGGCCGCGCTTCTGCGGGCGATTTGTGTACGCCCGACAGTCCCGGCTCCG
GATCGGACGATTGCGTCGCATCGACCCTGCGCCCAAGCTGCATCATCGAAATTGCCGTCAACCAAGCTCT
GATAGAGTTGGTCAAGACCAATGCGGAGCATATACGCCCGGAGCCGCGGCGATCCTGCAAGCTCCGGATG
CCTCCGCTCGAAGTAGCGCGTCTGCTGCTCCATACAAGCCAACCACGGCCTCCAGAAGAAGATGTTGGCG
ACCTCGTATTGGGAATCCCCGAACATCGCCTCGCTCCAGTCAATGACCGCTGTTATGCGGCCATTGTCCG
TCAGGACATTGTTGGAGCCGAAATCCGCGTGCACGAGGTGCCGGACTTCGGGGCAGTCCTCGGCCCAAAG
CATCAGCTCATCGAGAGCCTGCGCGACGGACGCACTGACGGTGTCGTCCATCACAGTTTGCCAGTGATAC
ACATGGGGATCAGCA
